>Addgene plasmid #170712 | pFU-GW-sMYH6-mNeon-TNNT2-mScarlet | addgene full sequence | sequence record 353289 | Addgene NGS Result
GAGTTAGGGGCGGGATGGGCGGAGTTAGGGGCGGGACTATGGTTGCTGACTAATTGAGATGCATGCTTTG
CATACTTCTGCCTGCTGGGGAGCCTGGGGACTTTCCACACCTGGTTGCTGACTAATTGAGATGCATGCTT
TGCATACTTCTGCCTGCTGGGGAGCCTGGGGACTTTCCACACCCTAACTGACACACATTCCACAGAATTA
ATTCGCGTTAAATTTTTGTTAAATCAGCTCATTTTTTAACCAATAGGCCGAAATCGGCAAAATCCCTTAT
AAATCAAAAGAATAGACCGAGATAGGGT
[37 nt withheld, positions 309-345]
AAAGAACGTGGACTCCAACGTCAAAGG
[49 nt withheld, positions 373-421]
T
[91 nt withheld, positions 423-513]
G
[124 nt withheld, positions 515-638]
GGGGATACCCCCTAGAGCCCCAGCTGGTTCTTTCCGCCTCAGAAGCCATAGAGCCCACCGCATCCCCAGC
ATGCCTGCTATTGTCTTCCCAATCCTCCCCCTTGCTGTCCTGCCCCACCCCACCCCCCAGAATAGAATGA
CACCTACTCAGACAATGCGATGCAATTTCCTCATTTTATTAGGAAAGGACAGTGGGAGTGGCACCTTCCA
GGGTCAAGGAAGGCACGGGGGAGGGGCAAACAACAGATGGCTGGCAACTAGAAGGCACAGTCGAGGCTGA
TCAGCGGGTTTAAACGGGCCCTGCTAGAGATTTTCCACACTGACTAAAAGGGTCTGAGGGATCTCTAGTT
ACCAGAGTCACACAACAGACGGGCACACACTACTTGAAGCACTCAAGGCAAGCTTTATTGAGGCTTAAGC
AGTGGGTTCCCTAGTTAGCCAGAGAGCTCCCAGGCTCAGATCTGGTCTAACCAGAGAGACCCAGTACAGG
CAAAACGCGCTGCTTATATAGACCTCCCACCGTACACGCCTACCGCCCATTTGCGTCAATGGGGCGGAGT
TGTTACGACATTTTGGAAAGTCCCGTTGATTTTGGTGCCAAAACAAACTCCCATTGACGTCAATGGGGTG
GAGACTTGGAAATCCCCGTGAGTCAAACCGCTATCCACGCCCATTGATGTACTGCCAAAACCGCATCACC
ATGGTAATAGCGATGACTAATACGTAGATGTACTGCCAAGTAGGAAAGTCCCATAAGGTCATGTACTGGG
CATAATGCCAGGCGGGCCATTTACCGTCATTGACGTCAATAGGGGGCGTACTTGGCATATGATACACTTG
ATGTACTGCCAAGTGGGCAGTTTACCGTAAATACTCCACCCATTGACGTCAATGGAAAGTCCCTATTGGC
GTTACTATGGGAACATACGTCATTATTGACGTCAATGGGCGGGGGTCGTTGGGCGGTCAGCCAGGCGGGC
CATTTACCGTAAGTTATGTAACGCGGAACTCCATATATGGGCTATGAACTAATGACCCCGTAATTGATTA
CTATTAATAACTAGTCAATAATCAATGTCAACGCGTATATCTGGCCCGTACATCGCGAAGCAGCGCAAAA
CGCCTAACCCTAAGCAGATTCTTCATGCAATTGTCGGTCAAGCCTTGCCTTGTTGTAGCTTAAATTTTGC
TCGCGCACTACTCAGCGACCTCCAACACACAAGCAGGGAGCAGATACTGGCTTAACTATGCGGCATCAGA
GCAGATTGTACTGAGAGTGCACCATAGGGGATCGGGAGATCTCCCGATCCGTCGACGTCAGGTGGCACTT
TTCGGGGAAATGTGCGCGGAACCCCTATTTGTTTATTTTTCTAAATACATTCAAATATGTATCCGCTCAT
GAGACAATAACCCTGATAAATGCTTCAATAATATTGAAAAAGGAAGAGTATGAGTATTCAACATTTCCGT
GTCGCCCTTATTCCCTTTTTTGCGGCATTTTGCCTTCCTGTTTTTGCTCACCCAGAAACGCTGGTGAAAG
TAAAAGATGCTGAAGATCAGTTGGGTGCACGAGTGGGTTACATCGAACTGGATCTCAACAGCGGTAAGAT
CCTTGAGAGTTTTCGCCCCGAAGAACGTTTTCCAATGATGAGCACTTTTAAAGTTCTGCTATGTGGCGCG
GTATTATCCCGTATTGACGCCGGGCAAGAGCAACTCGGTCGCCGCATACACTATTCTCAGAATGACTTGG
TTGAGTACTCACCAGTCACAGAAAAGCATCTTACGGATGGCATGACAGTAAGAGAATTATGCAGTGCTGC
CATAACCATGAGTGATAACACTGCGGCCAACTTACTTCTGACAACGATCGGAGGACCGAAGGAGCTAACC
GCTTTTTTGCACAACATGGGGGATCATGTAACTCGCCTTGATCGTTGGGAACCGGAGCTGAATGAAGCCA
TACCAAACGACGAGCGTGACACCACGATGCCTGTAGCAATGGCAACAACGTTGCGCAAACTATTAACTGG
CGAACTACTTACTCTAGCTTCCCGGCAACAATTAATAGACTGGATGGAGGCGGATAAAGTTGCAGGACCA
CTTCTGCGCTCGGCCCTTCCGGCTGGCTGGTTTATTGCTGATAAATCTGGAGCCGGTGAGCGTGGGTCTC
GCGGTATCATTGCAGCACTGGGGCCAGATGGTAAGCCCTCCCGTATCGTAGTTATCTACACGACGGGGAG
TCAGGCAACTATGGATGAACGAAATAGACAGATCGCTGAGATAGGTGCCTCACTGATTAAGCATTGGTAA
CTGTCAGACCAAGTTTACTCATATATACTTTAGATTGATTTAAAACTTCATTTTTAATTTAAAAGGATCT
AGGTGAAGATCCTTTTTGATAATCTCATGACCAAAATCCCTTAACGTGAGTTTTCGTTCCACTGAGCGTC
AGACCCCGTAGAAAAGATCAAAGGATCTTCTTGAGATCCTTTTTTTCTGCGCGTAATCTGCTGCTTGCAA
ACAAAAAAACCACCGCTACCAGCGGTGGTTTGTTTGCCGGATCAAGAGCTACCAACTCTTTTTCCGAAGG
TAACTGGCTTCAGCAGAGCGCAGATACCAAATACTGTTCTTCTAGTGTAGCCGTAGTTAGGCCACCACTT
CAAGAACTCTGTAGCACCGCCTACATACCTCGCTCTGCTAATCCTGTTACCAGTGGCTGCTGCCAGTGGC
GATAAGTCGTGTCTTACCGGGTTGGACTCAAGACGATAGTTACCGGATAAGGCGCAGCGGTCGGGCTGAA
CGGGGGGTTCGTGCACACAGCCCAGCTTGGAGCGAACGACCTACACCGAACTGAGATACCTACAGCGTGA
GCTATGAGAAAGCGCCACGCTTCCCGAAGGGAGAAAGGCGGACAGGTATCCGGTAAGCGGCAGGGTCGGA
ACAGGAGAGCGCACGAGGGAGCTTCCAGGGGGAAACGCCTGGTATCTTTATAGTCCTGTCGGGTTTCGCC
ACCTCTGACTTGAGCGTCGATTTTTGTGATGCTCGTCAGGGGGGCGGAGCCTATGGAAAAACGCCAGCAA
CGCGGCCTTTTTACGGTTCCTGGCCTTTTGCTGGCCTTTTGCTCACATGTTCTTTCCTGCGTTATCCCCT
GATTCTGTGGATAACCGTATTACCGCCTTTGAGTGAGCTGATACCGCTCGCCGCAGCCGAACGACCGAGC
GCAGCGAGTCAGTGAGCGAGGAAGCGGAAGAGCGCCCAATACGCAAACCGCCTCTCCCCGCGCGTTGGCC
GATTCATTAATGCAGCTGGCACGACAGGTTTCCCGACTGGAAAGCGGGCAGTGAGCGCAACGCAATTAAT
GTGAGTTAGCTCACTCATTAGGCACCCCAGGCTTTACACTTTATGCTTCCGGCTCGTATGTTGTGTGGAA
TTGTGAGCGGATAACAATTTCACACAGGAAACAGCTATGACCATGATTACGCCAAGCTCTAGCTAGAGGT
CGACGGTATACAGACATGATAAGATACATTGATGAGTTTGGACAAACCACAACTAGAATGCAGTGAAAAA
AATGCTTTATTTGTGAAATTTGTGATGCTATTGCTTTATTTGTAACCATTATAAGCTGCAATAAACAAGT
TGGGGTGGGCGAAGAACTCCAGCATGAGATCCCCGCGCTGGAGGATCATCCAGCCGGCGTCCCGGAAAAC
GATTCCGAAGCCCAACCTTTCATAGAAGGCGGCGGTGGAATCGAAATCTCGTAGCACGTGTCAGTCCTGC
TCCTCGGCCACGAAGTGCACGCAGTTGCCGGCCGGGTCGCGCAGGGCGAACTCCCGCCCCCACGGCTGCT
CGCCGATCTCGGTCATGGCCGGCCCGGAGGCGTCCCGGAAGTTCGTGGACACGACCTCCGACCACTCGGC
GTACAGCTCGTCCAGGCCGCGCACCCACACCCAGGCCAGGGTGTTGTCCGGCACCACCTGGTCCTGGACC
GCGCTGATGAACAGGGTCACGTCGTCCCGGACCACACCGGCGAAGTCGTCCTCCACGAAGTCCCGGGAGA
ACCCGAGCCGGTCGGTCCAGAACTCGACCGCTCCGGCGACGTCGCGCGCGGTGAGCACCGGAACGGCACT
GGTCAACTTGGCCATGGTTTAGTTCCTCACCTTGTCGTATTATACTATGCCGATATACTATGCCGATGAT
TAATTGTCAACACGTGCTGATCAGATCCGAAAATGGATATACAAGCTCCCGGGAGCTTTTTGCAAAAGCC
TAGGCCTCCAAAAAAGCCTCCTCACTACTTCTGGAATAGCTCAGAGGCAGAGGCGGCCTCGGCCTCTGCA
TAAATAAAAAAAATTAGTCAGCCATGGGGCGGAGAATGGGCGGAACTGGGCG
Features (pLannotate 1.2.2; 19 found; start..end, strand, type, name):
    210..638     -  rep_origin     f1 ori (sequence partly withheld): f1 bacteriophage origin of replication; arrow indicates direction of (+) strand synthesis
    659..680     -  promoter       SV40 promoter (fragment): SV40 enhancer and early promoter
    684..908     -  polyA_signal   bGH poly(A) signal: bovine growth hormone polyadenylation signal
    940..1120    -  LTR            5' LTR (truncated): truncated 5' long terminal repeat (LTR) from HIV-1
   1138..1337    -  promoter       CMV promoter: human cytomegalovirus (CMV) immediate early promoter
   1338..1717    -  enhancer       CMV enhancer: human cytomegalovirus immediate early enhancer
   1872..1924    +  misc_feature   bom (fragment): basis of mobility region from pBR322
   1983..2087    +  promoter       AmpR promoter: bla
   2088..2948    +  CDS            AmpR: β-lactamase; bla; confers resistance to ampicillin, carbenicillin, and related antibiotics
   3119..3707    +  rep_origin     ori: high-copy-number ColE1/pMB1/pBR322/pUC origin of replication
   3890..3982    +  CDS            lacI (fragment): lac repressor; lacI; The lac repressor binds to the lac operator to inhibit transcription in E. coli. This inhibition can be relieved by adding lactose or isopropyl-β-D-thiogalactopyranoside (IPTG).
   3995..4016    +  protein_bind   CAP binding site: CAP binding activates transcription in the presence of cAMP. E. coli catabolite activator protein
   4031..4061    +  promoter       lac promoter: promoter for the E. coli lac operon
   4069..4085    +  protein_bind   lac operator: The lac repressor binds to the lac operator to inhibit transcription in E. coli. This inhibition can be relieved by adding lactose or isopropyl-β-D-thiogalactopyranoside (IPTG). lac repressor encoded by lacI
   4158..4279    -  polyA_signal   SV40 poly(A) signal: SV40 polyadenylation signal
   4274..4399    -  CDS            ble (fragment): BLE_KLEPN - Experimental evidence at protein level: Swiss-Prot protein existence level 1. Binding protein with a strong affinity to the bleomycin family of antibiotics. Binds to CL990; an antimitotic-antibiotic compound. From Klebsiella pneumoniae.
   4409..4783    -  CDS            BleoR: antibiotic-binding protein; Sh ble from Streptoalloteichus hindustanus; confers resistance to bleomycin, phleomycin, and Zeocin™
   4802..4849    -  promoter       EM7 promoter: synthetic bacterial promoter&nbsp
   4897..196     -  promoter       SV40 promoter (across the origin): SV40 enhancer and early promoter
