>Addgene plasmid #170712 | pFU-GW-sMYH6-mNeon-TNNT2-mScarlet | addgene full sequence | sequence record 391051 | Addgene Partial NGS Result
GTCGACGGATCGGGAGATCTCCCGATCCCCTATGGTGCACTCTCAGTACAATCTGCTCTGATGCCGCATA
GTTAAGCCAGTATCTGCTCCCTGCTTGTGTGTTGGAGGTCGCTGAGTAGTGCGCGAGCAAAATTTAAGCT
ACAACAAGGCAAGGCTTGACCGACAATTGCATGAAGAATCTGCTTAGGGTTAGGCGTTTTGCGCTGCTTC
GCGATGTACGGGCCAGATATACGCGTTGACATTGATTATTGACTAGTTATTAATAGTAATCAATTACGGG
GTCATTAGTTCATAGCCCATATATGGAGTTCCGCGTTACATAACTTACGGTAAATGGCCCGCCTGGCTGA
CCGCCCAACGACCCCCGCCCATTGACGTCAATAATGACGTATGTTCCCATAGTAACGCCAATAGGGACTT
TCCATTGACGTCAATGGGTGGAGTATTTACGGTAAACTGCCCACTTGGCAGTACATCAAGTGTATCATAT
GCCAAGTACGCCCCCTATTGACGTCAATGACGGTAAATGGCCCGCCTGGCATTATGCCCAGTACATGACC
TTATGGGACTTTCCTACTTGGCAGTACATCTACGTATTAGTCATCGCTATTACCATGGTGATGCGGTTTT
GGCAGTACATCAATGGGCGTGGATAGCGGTTTGACTCACGGGGATTTCCAAGTCTCCACCCCATTGACGT
CAATGGGAGTTTGTTTTGGCACCAAAATCAACGGGACTTTCCAAAATGTCGTAACAACTCCGCCCCATTG
ACGCAAATGGGCGGTAGGCGTGTACGGTGGGAGGTCTATATAAGCAGCGCGTTTTGCCTGTACTGGGTCT
CTCTGGTTAGACCAGATCTGAGCCTGGGAGCTCTCTGGCTAACTAGGGAACCCACTGCTTAAGCCTCAAT
AAAGCTTGCCTTGAGTGCTTCAAGTAGTGTGTGCCCGTCTGTTGTGTGACTCTGGTAACTAGAGATCCCT
CAGACCCTTTTAGTCAGTGTGGAAAATCTCTAGCAGTGGCGCCCGAACAGGGACTTGAAAGCGAAAGGGA
AACCAGAGGAGCTCTCTCGACGCAGGACTCGGCTTGCTGAAGCGCGCACGGCAAGAGGCGAGGGGCGGCG
ACTGGTGAGTACGCCAAAAATTTTGACTAGCGGAGGCTAGAAGGAGAGAGATGGGTGCGAGAGCGTCAGT
ATTAAGCGGGGGAGAATTAGATCGCGATGGGAAAAAATTCGGTTAAGGCCAGGGGGAAAGAAAAAATATA
AATTAAAACATATAGTATGGGCAAGCAGGGAGCTAGAACGATTCGCAGTTAATCCTGGCCTGTTAGAAAC
ATCAGAAGGCTGTAGACAAATACTGGGACAGCTACAACCATCCCTTCAGACAGGATCAGAAGAACTTAGA
TCATTATATAATACAGTAGCAACCCTCTATTGTGTGCATCAAAGGATAGAGATAAAAGACACCAAGGAAG
CTTTAGACAAGATAGAGGAAGAGCAAAACAAAAGTAAGACCACCGCACAGCAAGCGGCCGCTGATCTTCA
GACCTGGAGGAGGAGATATGAGGGACAATTGGAGAAGTGAATTATATAAATATAAAGTAGTAAAAATTGA
ACCATTAGGAGTAGCACCCACCAAGGCAAAGAGAAGAGTGGTGCAGAGAGAAAAAAGAGCAGTGGGAATA
GGAGCTTTGTTCCTTGGGTTCTTGGGAGCAGCAGGAAGCACTATGGGCGCAGCGTCAATGACGCTGACGG
TACAGGCCAGACAATTATTGTCTGGTATAGTGCAGCAGCAGAACAATTTGCTGAGGGCTATTGAGGCGCA
ACAGCATCTGTTGCAACTCACAGTCTGGGGCATCAAGCAGCTCCAGGCAAGAATCCTGGCTGTGGAAAGA
TACCTAAAGGATCAACAGCTCCTGGGGATTTGGGGTTGCTCTGGAAAACTCATTTGCACCACTGCTGTGC
CTTGGAATGCTAGTTGGAGTAATAAATCTCTGGAACAGATTTGGAATCACACGACCTGGATGGAGTGGGA
CAGAGAAATTAACAATTACACAAGCTTAATACACTCCTTAATTGAAGAATCGCAAAACCAGCAAGAAAAG
AATGAACAAGAATTATTGGAATTAGATAAATGGGCAAGTTTGTGGAATTGGTTTAACATAACAAATTGGC
TGTGGTATATAAAATTATTCATAATGATAGTAGGAGGCTTGGTAGGTTTAAGAATAGTTTTTGCTGTACT
TTCTATAGTGAATAGAGTTAGGCAGGGATATTCACCATTATCGTTTCAGACCCACCTCCCAACCCCGAGG
GGACCCGACAGGCCCGAAGGAATAGAAGAAGAAGGTGGAGAGAGAGACAGAGACAGATCCATTCGATTAG
TGAACGGATCGGCACTGCGTGCGCCAATTCTGCAGACAAATGGCAGTATTCATCCACAATTTTAAAAGAA
AAGGGGGGATTGGGGGGTACAGTGCAGGGGAAAGAATAGTAGACATAATAGCAACAGACATACAAACTAA
AGAATTACAAAAACAAATTACAAAAATTCAAAATTTTCGGGTTTATTACAGGGACAGCAGAGATCCAGTT
TGGTTAATTAAAGAGACTACAGACAGTATCTGTACAGAGTAAGGAGAGAGAGGAGGGGGTGTAGAATTCT
CTTACTATCAAAGGGAAACTGAGTCGTGCACCTGCAAAGTGGATGCTCTCCCTAGACATCATGACTTTGT
CTCTGGGGAGCCAGCACTGTGGAACTTCAGGTCTGAGAGAGTAGGAGGCTCCCCTCAGCCTGAAGCTATG
CAGATAGCCAGGGTTGAAAGGGGGAAGGGAGAGCCTGGGATGGGAGCTTGTGTGTTGGAGGCAGGGGACA
GATATTAAGCCTGGAAGAGAAGGTGACCCTTACCCAGTTGTTCAACTCACCCTTCAGATTAAAAATAACT
GAGGTAAGGGCCTGGGTAGGGGAGGTGGTGTGAGACGCTCCTGTCTCTCCTCTATCTGCCCATCGGCCCT
TTGGGGAGGAGGAATGTGCCCAAGGACTAAAAAAAGGCCATGGAGCCAGAGGGGCGAGGGCAACAGACCT
TTCATGGGCAAACCTTGGGGCCCTGCTGTCCTCCTGTCACCTCCAGAGCCAAGGGATCAAAGGAGGAGGA
GCCAGGACAGGAGGGAAGTGGGAGGGAGGGTCCCAGCAGAGGACTCCAAATTTAGGCAGCAGGCATATGG
GATGGGATATAAAGGGGCTGGAGCACTGAGAGCTGTCAGAGATTTCTCCAACCCAGGTAAGAGGGAGTTT
CGGGTGGGGGCTCTTCACCCACACCAGACCTCTCCCCACCTAGAAGGAAACTGCCTTTCCTGGAAGTGGG
GTTCAGGCCGGTCAGAGATCTGACAGGGTGGCCTTCCACCAGCCTGGGAAGTTCTCAGTGGCAGGAGGTT
TCCACAAGAAACACTGGATGCCCCTTCCCTTACGCTGTCTTCTCCATCTTCCTCCTGGGGATGCTCCTCC
CCGTCTTGGTTTATCTTGGCTCTTCGTCTTCAGCAAGATTTGCCCTGTGCTGTCCACTCCATCTTTCTCT
ACTGTCTCCGTGCCTTGCCTTGCCTTCTTGCGTGTCCTTCCTTTCCACCCATTTCTCACTTCACCTTTTC
TCCCCTTCTCATTTGTATTCATCCTTCCTTCCTTCCTTCCTTCCTTCCTTCCTTCCTTCCTTCCTTCCTT
TCTCCCTTCCTTCCTTCCTTCCTTCCTTCCTTCCTTCCTTCCTTCCTGTGTCAGAGTGCTGAGAATCACA
CCTGGGGTTCCCACCCTTATGTAAACAATCTTCCAGTGAGCCACAGCTTCAGTGCTGCTGGGTGCTCTCT
TACCTTCCTCACCCCCTGGCTTGTCCTGTTCCATCCTGGTCAGGATCTCTAGATTGGTCTCCCAGCCTCT
GCTACTCCTCTTCCTGCCTGTTCCTCTCTCTGTCCAGCTGCGCCACTGTGGTGCCTCGTTCCAGCTGTGG
TCCACATTCTTCAGGATTCTCTGAAAAGTTAACCAGGTGAGAATGTTTCCCCTGTAGACAGCAGATCACG
ATTCTCCCGGAAGTCAGGCTTCCAGCCCTCTCTTTCTCTGCCCAGCTGCCCGGCACTCTTAGCAAACCTC
AGGCACCCTTACCCCACATAGACCTCTGACAGAGAAGCAGGCACTTTACATGGAGTCCTGGTGGGAGAGC
CATAGGCTACGGTGTAAAAGAGGCAGGGAAGTGGTGGTGTAGGAAAGTCAGGACTTCACATAGAAGCCTA
GCCCACACCAGAAATGACAGACAGATCCCTCCTATCTCCCCCATAAGAGTTTGAGTCGACTGATCAAAAA
CCGGTCGCGGCCGCCATGGTGAGCAAGGGCGAGGAGGACAACATGGCCAGCCTGCCAGCGACACATGAGT
TACACATCTTTGGCTCCATCAACGGTGTGGACTTTGACATGGTGGGTCAGGGCACCGGCAATCCAAATGA
TGGTTATGAGGAGTTAAACCTGAAGTCCACCAAGGGTGACCTCCAGTTCTCCCCCTGGATTCTGGTCCCT
CATATCGGGTATGGCTTCCATCAGTACCTGCCCTACCCTGACGGGATGTCGCCTTTCCAGGCCGCCATGG
TAGATGGCTCCGGATACCAAGTCCATCGCACAATGCAGTTTGAAGATGGTGCCTCCCTTACTGTTAACTA
CCGCTACACCTACGAGGGAAGCCACATCAAAGGAGAGGCCCAGGTGAAGGGGACTGGTTTCCCTGCTGAC
GGTCCTGTGATGACCAACTCGCTGACCGCTGCGGACTGGTGCAGGTCGAAGAAGACTTACCCCAACGACA
AAACCATCATCAGTACCTTTAAGTGGAGTTACACCACTGGAAATGGCAAGCGCTACAGGAGCACTGCGCG
GACCACCTACACCTTTGCCAAGCCAATGGCGGCTAACTATCTGAAGAACCAGCCGATGTACGTGTTCCGT
AAGACGGAGCTCAAGCACTCCAAGACCGAGCTCAACTTCAAGGAGTGGCAAAAGGCCTTTACCGATGTGA
TGGGCATGGACGAGCTGTACAAGTGACCTGCAGGAATTCACTCCTCAGGTGCAGGCTGCCTATCAGAAGG
TGGTGGCTGGTGTGGCCAATGCCCTGGCTCACAAATACCACTGAGATCTTTTTCCCTCTGCCAAAAATTA
TGGGGACATCATGAAGCCCCTTGAGCATCTGACTTCTGGCTAATAAAGGAAATTTATTTTCATTGCAATA
GTGTGTTGGAATTTTTTGTGTCTCTCACTCGGAAGGACATATGGGAGGGCAAATCATTTAAAACATCAGA
ATGAGTATTTGGTTTAGAGTTTGGCAACATATGCCCATATGCTGGCTGCCATGAACAAAGGTTGGCTATA
AAGAGGTCATCAGTATATGAAACAGCCCCCTGCTGTCCATTCCTTATTCCATAGAAAAGCCTTGACTTGA
GGTTAGATTTTTTTTATATTTTGTTTTGTGTTATTTTTTTCTTTAACATCCCTAAAATTTTCCTTACATG
TTTTACTAGCCAGATTTTTCCTCCTCTCCTGACTACTCCCAGTCATAGCTGTCCCTCTTCTCTTATGAAG
ATCGTCATGGAGAAGACCCACCTTGCAGATGTCCTCACTGGGGCTGGCAGAGCCGGCAACCTGCCCAAGG
CTGCTCAGTCCATTAGGAGCCAGTAGCCTGGAAGATGTCTTTACCCCCAGCATCAGTTCAAGTGGAGCAG
CACATAACTCTTGCCCTCTGCCTTCCAAGATTCTGGTGCTGAGACTTATGGAGTGTCTTGGAGGTTGCCT
TCTGCCCCCCAACCCTGCTCCCAGCTGGCCCTCCCAGGCCTGGGTTGCTGGCCTCTGCTTTATCAGGATT
CTCAAGAGGGACAGCTGGTTTATGTTGCATGACTGTTCCCTGCATATCTGCTCTGGTTTTAAATAGCTTA
TCTGAGCAGCTGGAGGACCACATGGGCTTATATGGCGTGGGGTACATGTTCCTGTAGCCTTGTCCCTGGC
ACCTGCCAAAATAGCAGCCAACACCCCCCACCCCCACCGCCATCCCCCTGCCCCACCCGTCCCCTGTCGC
ACATTCCTCCCTCCGCAGGGCTGGCTCACCAGGCCCCAGCCCACATGCCTGCTTAAAGCCCTCTCCATCC
TCTGCCTCACCCAGTCCCCGCTGAGACTGAGCAGACGCCTCCAGGATCGCGGCCGCCATGGTGAGCAAGG
GCGAGGCAGTGATCAAGGAGTTCATGCGGTTCAAGGTGCACATGGAGGGCTCCATGAACGGCCACGAGTT
CGAGATCGAGGGCGAGGGCGAGGGCCGCCCCTACGAGGGCACCCAGACCGCCAAGCTGAAGGTGACCAAG
GGTGGCCCCCTGCCCTTCTCCTGGGACATCCTGTCCCCTCAGTTCATGTACGGCTCCAGGGCCTTCACCA
AGCACCCCGCCGACATCCCCGACTACTATAAGCAGTCCTTCCCCGAGGGCTTCAAGTGGGAGCGCGTGAT
GAACTTCGAGGACGGCGGCGCCGTGACCGTGACCCAGGACACCTCCCTGGAGGACGGCACCCTGATCTAC
AAGGTGAAGCTCCGCGGCACCAACTTCCCTCCTGACGGCCCCGTAATGCAGAAGAAGACAATGGGCTGGG
AAGCGTCCACCGAGCGGTTGTACCCCGAGGACGGCGTGCTGAAGGGCGACATTAAGATGGCCCTGCGCCT
GAAGGACGGAGGCCGCTACCTGGCGGACTTCAAGACCACCTACAAGGCCAAGAAGCCCGTGCAGATGCCC
GGCGCCTACAACGTCGACCGCAAGTTGGACATCACCTCCCACAACGAGGACTACACCGTGGTGGAACAGT
ACGAACGCTCCGAGGGCCGCCACTCCACCGGCGGCATGGACGAGCTGTACAAGTAAGAATTCGATATCAA
GCTTATCGATAATCAACCTCTGGATTACAAAATTTGTGAAAGATTGACTGGTATTCTTAACTATGTTGCT
CCTTTTACGCTATGTGGATACGCTGCTTTAATGCCTTTGTATCATGCTATTGCTTCCCGTATGGCTTTCA
TTTTCTCCTCCTTGTATAAATCCTGGTTGCTGTCTCTTTATGAGGAGTTGTGGCCCGTTGTCAGGCAACG
TGGCGTGGTGTGCACTGTGTTTGCTGACGCAACCCCCACTGGTTGGGGCATTGCCACCACCTGTCAGCTC
CTTTCCGGGACTTTCGCTTTCCCCCTCCCTATTGCCACGGCGGAACTCATCGCCGCCTGCCTTGCCCGCT
GCTGGACAGGGGCTCGGCTGTTGGGCACTGACAATTCCGTGGTGTTGTCGGGGAAATCATCGTCCTTTCC
TTGGCTGCTCGCCTGTGTTGCCACCTGGATTCTGCGCGGGACGTCCTTCTGCTACGTCCCTTCGGCCCTC
AATCCAGCGGACCTTCCTTCCCGCGGCCTGCTGCCGGCTCTGCGGCCTCTTCCGCGTCTTCGCCTTCGCC
CTCAGACGAGTCGGATCTCCCTTTGGGCCGCCTCCCCGCATCGATACCGTCGACCTCGAGACCTAGAAAA
ACATGGAGCAATCACAAGTAGCAATACAGCAGCTACCAATGCTGATTGTGCCTGGCTAGAAGCACAAGAG
GAGGAGGAGGTGGGTTTTCCAGTCACACCTCAGGTACCTTTAAGACCAATGACTTACAAGGCAGCTGTAG
ATCTTAGCCACTTTTTAAAAGAAAAGGGGGGACTGGAAGGGCTAATTCACTCCCAACGAAGACAAGATAT
CCTTGATCTGTGGATCTACCACACACAAGGCTACTTCCCTGATTGGCAGAACTACACACCAGGGCCAGGG
ATCAGATATCCACTGACCTTTGGATGGTGCTACAAGCTAGTACCAGTTGAGCAAGAGAAGGTAGAAGAAG
CCAATGAAGGAGAGAACACCCGCTTGTTACACCCTGTGAGCCTGCATGGGATGGATGACCCGGAGAGAGA
AGTATTAGAGTGGAGGTTTGACAGCCGCCTAGCATTTCATCACATGGCCCGAGAGCTGCATCCGGACTGT
ACTGGGTCTCTCTGGTTAGACCAGATCTGAGCCTGGGAGCTCTCTGGCTAACTAGGGAACCCACTGCTTA
AGCCTCAATAAAGCTTGCCTTGAGTGCTTCAAGTAGTGTGTGCCCGTCTGTTGTGTGACTCTGGTAACTA
GAGATCCCTCAGACCCTTTTAGTCAGTGTGGAAAATCTCTAGCAGGGCCCGTTTAAACCCGCTGATCAGC
CTCGACTGTGCCTTCTAGTTGCCAGCCATCTGTTGTTTGCCCCTCCCCCGTGCCTTCCTTGACCCTGGAA
GGTGCCACTCCCACTGTCCTTTCCTAATAAAATGAGGAAATTGCATCGCATTGTCTGAGTAGGTGTCATT
CTATTCTGGGGGGTGGGGTGGGGCAGGACAGCAAGGGGGAGGATTGGGAAGACAATAGCAGGCATGCTGG
GGATGCGGTGGGCTCTATGGCTTCTGAGGCGGAAAGAACCAGCTGGGGCTCTAGGGGGTATCCCC
[124 nt withheld, positions 8536-8659]
C
[91 nt withheld, positions 8661-8751]
A
[49 nt withheld, positions 8753-8801]
CCTTTGACGTTGGAGTCCACGTTCTTT
[37 nt withheld, positions 8829-8865]
ACCCTATCTCGGTCTATTCTTTTGATTTATAAGGGATTTTGCCGATTTCGGCCTATTGGTTAAAAAATGA
GCTGATTTAACAAAAATTTAACGCGAATTAATTCTGTGGAATGTGTGTCAGTTAGGGTGTGGAAAGTCCC
CAGGCTCCCCAGCAGGCAGAAGTATGCAAAGCATGCATCTCAATTAGTCAGCAACCAGGTGTGGAAAGTC
CCCAGGCTCCCCAGCAGGCAGAAGTATGCAAAGCATGCATCTCAATTAGTCAGCAACCATAGTCCCGCCC
CTAACTCCGCCCATCCCGCCCCTAACTCCGCCCAGTTCCGCCCATTCTCCGCCCCATGGCTGACTAATTT
TTTTTATTTATGCAGAGGCCGAGGCCGCCTCTGCCTCTGAGCTATTCCAGAAGTAGTGAGGAGGCTTTTT
TGGAGGCCTAGGCTTTTGCAAAAAGCTCCCGGGAGCTTGTATATCCATTTTCGGATCTGATCAGCACGTG
TTGACAATTAATCATCGGCATAGTATATCGGCATAGTATAATACGACAAGGTGAGGAACTAAACCATGGC
CAAGTTGACCAGTGCCGTTCCGGTGCTCACCGCGCGCGACGTCGCCGGAGCGGTCGAGTTCTGGACCGAC
CGGCTCGGGTTCTCCCGGGACTTCGTGGAGGACGACTTCGCCGGTGTGGTCCGGGACGACGTGACCCTGT
TCATCAGCGCGGTCCAGGACCAGGTGGTGCCGGACAACACCCTGGCCTGGGTGTGGGTGCGCGGCCTGGA
CGAGCTGTACGCCGAGTGGTCGGAGGTCGTGTCCACGAACTTCCGGGACGCCTCCGGGCCGGCCATGACC
GAGATCGGCGAGCAGCCGTGGGGGCGGGAGTTCGCCCTGCGCGACCCGGCCGGCAACTGCGTGCACTTCG
TGGCCGAGGAGCAGGACTGACACGTGCTACGAGATTTCGATTCCACCGCCGCCTTCTATGAAAGGTTGGG
CTTCGGAATCGTTTTCCGGGACGCCGGCTGGATGATCCTCCAGCGCGGGGATCTCATGCTGGAGTTCTTC
GCCCACCCCAACTTGTTTATTGCAGCTTATAATGGTTACAAATAAAGCAATAGCATCACAAATTTCACAA
ATAAAGCATTTTTTTCACTGCATTCTAGTTGTGGTTTGTCCAAACTCATCAATGTATCTTATCATGTCTG
TATACCGTCGACCTCTAGCTAGAGCTTGGCGTAATCATGGTCATAGCTGTTTCCTGTGTGAAATTGTTAT
CCGCTCACAATTCCACACAACATACGAGCCGGAAGCATAAAGTGTAAAGCCTGGGGTGCCTAATGAGTGA
GCTAACTCACATTAATTGCGTTGCGCTCACTGCCCGCTTTCCAGTCGGGAAACCTGTCGTGCCAGCTGCA
TTAATGAATCGGCCAACGCGCGGGGAGAGGCGGTTTGCGTATTGGGCGCTCTTCCGCTTCCTCGCTCACT
GACTCGCTGCGCTCGGTCGTTCGGCTGCGGCGAGCGGTATCAGCTCACTCAAAGGCGGTAATACGGTTAT
CCACAGAATCAGGGGATAACGCAGGAAAGAACATGTGAGCAAAAGGCCAGCAAAAGGCCAGGAACCGTAA
AAAGGCCGCGTTGCTGGCGTTTTTCCATAGGCTCCGCCCCCCTGACGAGCATCACAAAAATCGACGCTCA
AGTCAGAGGTGGCGAAACCCGACAGGACTATAAAGATACCAGGCGTTTCCCCCTGGAAGCTCCCTCGTGC
GCTCTCCTGTTCCGACCCTGCCGCTTACCGGATACCTGTCCGCCTTTCTCCCTTCGGGAAGCGTGGCGCT
TTCTCATAGCTCACGCTGTAGGTATCTCAGTTCGGTGTAGGTCGTTCGCTCCAAGCTGGGCTGTGTGCAC
GAACCCCCCGTTCAGCCCGACCGCTGCGCCTTATCCGGTAACTATCGTCTTGAGTCCAACCCGGTAAGAC
ACGACTTATCGCCACTGGCAGCAGCCACTGGTAACAGGATTAGCAGAGCGAGGTATGTAGGCGGTGCTAC
AGAGTTCTTGAAGTGGTGGCCTAACTACGGCTACACTAGAAGAACAGTATTTGGTATCTGCGCTCTGCTG
AAGCCAGTTACCTTCGGAAAAAGAGTTGGTAGCTCTTGATCCGGCAAACAAACCACCGCTGGTAGCGGTG
GTTTTTTTGTTTGCAAGCAGCAGATTACGCGCAGAAAAAAAGGATCTCAAGAAGATCCTTTGATCTTTTC
TACGGGGTCTGACGCTCAGTGGAACGAAAACTCACGTTAAGGGATTTTGGTCATGAGATTATCAAAAAGG
ATCTTCACCTAGATCCTTTTAAATTAAAAATGAAGTTTTAAATCAATCTAAAGTATATATGAGTAAACTT
GGTCTGACAGTTACCAATGCTTAATCAGTGAGGCACCTATCTCAGCGATCTGTCTATTTCGTTCATCCAT
AGTTGCCTGACTCCCCGTCGTGTAGATAACTACGATACGGGAGGGCTTACCATCTGGCCCCAGTGCTGCA
ATGATACCGCGAGACCCACGCTCACCGGCTCCAGATTTATCAGCAATAAACCAGCCAGCCGGAAGGGCCG
AGCGCAGAAGTGGTCCTGCAACTTTATCCGCCTCCATCCAGTCTATTAATTGTTGCCGGGAAGCTAGAGT
AAGTAGTTCGCCAGTTAATAGTTTGCGCAACGTTGTTGCCATTGCTACAGGCATCGTGGTGTCACGCTCG
TCGTTTGGTATGGCTTCATTCAGCTCCGGTTCCCAACGATCAAGGCGAGTTACATGATCCCCCATGTTGT
GCAAAAAAGCGGTTAGCTCCTTCGGTCCTCCGATCGTTGTCAGAAGTAAGTTGGCCGCAGTGTTATCACT
CATGGTTATGGCAGCACTGCATAATTCTCTTACTGTCATGCCATCCGTAAGATGCTTTTCTGTGACTGGT
GAGTACTCAACCAAGTCATTCTGAGAATAGTGTATGCGGCGACCGAGTTGCTCTTGCCCGGCGTCAATAC
GGGATAATACCGCGCCACATAGCAGAACTTTAAAAGTGCTCATCATTGGAAAACGTTCTTCGGGGCGAAA
ACTCTCAAGGATCTTACCGCTGTTGAGATCCAGTTCGATGTAACCCACTCGTGCACCCAACTGATCTTCA
GCATCTTTTACTTTCACCAGCGTTTCTGGGTGAGCAAAAACAGGAAGGCAAAATGCCGCAAAAAAGGGAA
TAAGGGCGACACGGAAATGTTGAATACTCATACTCTTCCTTTTTCAATATTATTGAAGCATTTATCAGGG
TTATTGTCTCATGAGCGGATACATATTTGAATGTATTTAGAAAAATAAACAAATAGGGGTTCCGCGCACA
TTTCCCCGAAAAGTGCCACCTGAC
Features (pLannotate 1.2.2; 32 found; start..end, strand, type, name):
     31..83      -  misc_feature   bom (fragment): basis of mobility region from pBR322
    238..617     +  enhancer       CMV enhancer: human cytomegalovirus immediate early enhancer
    618..817     +  promoter       CMV promoter: human cytomegalovirus (CMV) immediate early promoter
    835..1015    +  LTR            5' LTR (truncated): truncated 5' long terminal repeat (LTR) from HIV-1
   1062..1187    +  misc_feature   HIV-1 Ψ: packaging signal of human immunodeficiency virus type 1
   1171..1534    +  CDS            HIV-1 gag (fragment): gag protein from human immunodeficiency virus 1; gag
   1680..1913    +  misc_feature   RRE: The Rev response element (RRE) of HIV-1 allows for Rev-dependent mRNA export from the nucleus to the cytoplasm.
   2290..2390    +  CDS            Rev (fragment): human immunodeficiency virus 1 (HIV-1) Rev protein; rev; enhances nuclear export of unspliced and incompletely spliced viral mRNAs
   2440..2557    +  misc_feature   cPPT/CTS: central polypurine tract and central termination sequence of HIV-1
   4356..5063    +  CDS            mNeonGreen: mNeonGreen is a basic (constitutively fluorescent) green/yellow fluorescent protein published in 2013, derived from Branchiostoma lanceolatum. It is reported to be a very rapidly-maturing monomer with moderate acid sensitivity.
   5071..5151    +  CDS            HBB (fragment): HBB_PONPY - Experimental evidence at transcript level: Swiss-Prot protein existence level 2. Involved in oxygen transport from the lung to the various peripheral tissues. From Pongo pygmaeus (Bornean orangutan).
   5222..5277    +  polyA_signal   β-globin poly(A) signal: rabbit β-globin polyadenylation signal (Gil and Proudfoot, 1987)
   6218..6913    +  CDS            mScarlet: mScarlet is a basic (constitutively fluorescent) red fluorescent protein published in 2016, derived from synthetic construct. It has moderate acid sensitivity.
   6917..6941    +  misc_feature   MCS (fragment): pBluescript multiple cloning site
   6941..7529    +  misc_feature   WPRE: woodchuck hepatitis virus posttranscriptional regulatory element
   7466..8047    +  CDS            nef (fragment): NEF_HV1H2 - Experimental evidence at protein level: Swiss-Prot protein existence level 1. Extracellular Nef protein targets CD4(+) T-lymphocytes for apoptosis by interacting with CXCR4 surface receptors. From Human immunodeficiency virus type 1 group M subtype B (isolate HXB2) (HIV-1).
   8054..8234    +  LTR            5' LTR (truncated): truncated 5' long terminal repeat (LTR) from HIV-1
   8266..8490    +  polyA_signal   bGH poly(A) signal: bovine growth hormone polyadenylation signal
   8494..8515    +  promoter       SV40 promoter (fragment): SV40 enhancer and early promoter
   8536..8964    +  rep_origin     f1 ori (sequence partly withheld): f1 bacteriophage origin of replication; arrow indicates direction of (+) strand synthesis
   8978..9307    +  promoter       SV40 promoter: SV40 enhancer and early promoter
   9355..9402    +  promoter       EM7 promoter: synthetic bacterial promoter&nbsp
   9421..9795    +  CDS            BleoR: antibiotic-binding protein; Sh ble from Streptoalloteichus hindustanus; confers resistance to bleomycin, phleomycin, and Zeocin™
   9805..9930    +  CDS            ble (fragment): BLE_KLEPN - Experimental evidence at protein level: Swiss-Prot protein existence level 1. Binding protein with a strong affinity to the bleomycin family of antibiotics. Binds to CL990; an antimitotic-antibiotic compound. From Klebsiella pneumoniae.
   9925..10046   +  polyA_signal   SV40 poly(A) signal: SV40 polyadenylation signal
  10117..10139   -  protein_bind   lac operator (fragment): The lac repressor binds to the lac operator to inhibit transcription in E. coli. This inhibition can be relieved by adding lactose or isopropyl-β-D-thiogalactopyranoside (IPTG). lac repressor encoded by lacI
  10143..10173   -  promoter       lac promoter: promoter for the E. coli lac operon
  10188..10209   -  protein_bind   CAP binding site: CAP binding activates transcription in the presence of cAMP. E. coli catabolite activator protein
  10222..10314   -  CDS            lacI (fragment): lac repressor; lacI; The lac repressor binds to the lac operator to inhibit transcription in E. coli. This inhibition can be relieved by adding lactose or isopropyl-β-D-thiogalactopyranoside (IPTG).
  10497..11085   -  rep_origin     ori: high-copy-number ColE1/pMB1/pBR322/pUC origin of replication
  11256..12116   -  CDS            AmpR: β-lactamase; bla; confers resistance to ampicillin, carbenicillin, and related antibiotics
  12117..12221   -  promoter       AmpR promoter: bla
