[The description below was written by a language model from this plasmid's Addgene catalogue record and pLannotate feature annotations shown in this document.]
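Description:
pFU-GW-sMYH6-mNeon-TNNT2-mScarlet is a lentiviral dual-fluorescent reporter plasmid of about 12.2 kb built on the pFUGW backbone for mammalian cells. It reads out the activity of two cardiac promoters at once. According to the catalogue, a short MYH6 (alpha-myosin heavy chain) promoter drives mNeonGreen and a TNNT2 (cardiac troponin T) promoter drives mScarlet. Neither promoter is called by the automated annotation, but unannotated stretches lie directly upstream of each fluorescent protein coding sequence, where the promoters would be expected.

In the 12.2 kb sequence record, the viral genome is transcribed from a CMV enhancer/promoter fused to a truncated HIV-1 5' LTR. This is followed by the Ψ packaging signal with a gag fragment, the RRE for Rev-dependent nuclear export, and the cPPT/CTS. The mNeonGreen cassette ends in a β-globin fragment and rabbit β-globin poly(A) signal. The mScarlet cassette sits downstream and is followed by WPRE, which enhances transcript expression, and then by the truncated 3' LTR and a bGH poly(A) signal. Outside the LTRs are an f1 origin, an SV40/EM7-driven bleomycin/Zeocin resistance cassette, a ColE1/pUC-type origin, and AmpR for ampicillin selection in bacteria. The catalogue nonetheless lists the plasmid as low copy.

A second, 5.0 kb sequence record contains only backbone elements, with a single LTR and none of the reporter region. It therefore does not represent the full construct, and it may reflect an LTR recombination product. The associated work concerns direct reprogramming to human cardiomyocyte-like cells, where green and red fluorescence would mark activation of the two cardiac genes.
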