Addgene plasmid #170712: pFU-GW-sMYH6-mNeon-TNNT2-mScarlet
Purpose: dual fluorescent reporter for MYH6 (short) and TNNT2 promoters
Depositing lab: Paul Burridge. Depositing organization: Northwestern University. Publication: A novel transcription factor combination for direct reprogramming to a spontaneously contracting human cardiomyocyte-like state. Romero-Tejeda M, Fonoudi H, Weddle CJ, DeKeyser JM, Lenny B, Fetterman KA, Magdy T, Sapkota Y, Epting C, Burridge PW. J Mol Cell Cardiol. 2023 Jul 6:S0022-2828(23)00106-2. doi: 10.1016/j.yjmcc.2023.06.005. PubMed 37421991.
Backbone
  Vector backbone: pFUGW
  Backbone size w/o insert (bp): 9941
  Total vector size (bp): 12247
  Vector type: Mammalian Expression, Lentiviral
Growth in bacteria
  Bacterial resistance: Ampicillin, 100 μg/mL
  Growth temperature: 30°C
  Growth strain: NEB Stable
  Copy number: Low Copy
Gene/Insert 1
  Gene/Insert name: mNeonGreen
  Promoter: aMHC
  Cloning method: Unknown
  Sequencing primers: 5′ aMHC_Fwd; 3′ mNeon_Rev
Gene/Insert 2
  Gene/Insert name: mScarlet
  Promoter: TNNT2
  Cloning method: Unknown
  Sequencing primers: 5′ TNNT2_Fwd; 3′ mNeon_Rev
Terms and licenses: Academic/Nonprofit Terms; Industry Terms: Not Available to Industry
How to cite: pFU-GW-sMYH6-mNeon-TNNT2-mScarlet was a gift from Paul Burridge (Addgene plasmid # 170712 ; http://n2t.net/addgene:170712 ; RRID:Addgene_170712)
